>Addgene plasmid #16572 | pBR322 mCDK4 promoter | addgene partial sequence | sequence record 23091 | 16572 with Amp-R
AGGCTCANATTGGAAACGTTCTTCGGGGCGAAAACTCTCAAGGATCTTACCGCTGTTGAGATCCAGCTTC
GATGTAACCCACTCGNTGCACCCAACTGATCTTCAGCATCTTTTACTTTCACCAGCGTTTCTGGGTGAGC
AAAAACAGGAAGGCAAAATGCCGCAAAAAAGGGAATAAGGGCGACACGGAAATGTTGAATACTCATACTC
TTCCTTTTTCAATATTATTGAAGCATTTATCAGGGTTATTGTCTCATGAGCGGATACATATTTGAATGTA
TTTAGAAAAATAAACAAATAGGGGTTCCGCGCACATTTCCCCGAAAAGTGCCACCTGACGTCTAAGAAAC
CATTATTATCATGACATTAACCTATAAAAATAGGCGTATCACGAGGCCCTTTCGTCTTCAAGAATTCCCC
GGGGGATCCGATATCAAGCTTGAGCTCGGTACCAGAGCGTAACCACCTGAAGAGAATAGTAGAAATGAGT
GAGTGTCGACCTCACGAACCAGACCTGCCTGGCTCTGAAAACTTCATGTACAAGACTCCTCAGTTGCTAT
GGGAAACCACCAAGAGCTACCCCTATCACAACCTAGTCGGCTAACGCCTTTTACTGACCACAGGCGTGAG
GGCCATCTGGTAGCTGTAGATTCTAGCTAGGCCAAAGTCAGCCAGCTTGACGGTCCCATTACTTGNCCTA
GATGTCTGTGCCCGGCTGTNNGTCCCGTGGAACATGNAGTTNGCATGAANAAATCCAGCCGCTTAGAANG
GNTCTTAATCTGTTTCAGAGAAGCCAGACACGGAA
