[The description below was written by a language model from this plasmid's Addgene catalogue record.]
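Description:
pBR322 mCDK4 promoter is a bacterial cloning plasmid that carries a genomic fragment from the mouse Cdk4 locus in the classic pBR322 backbone. The backbone is about 4.4 kb and the insert is recorded as roughly 4 kb, so the whole construct is around 8.4 kb. It is propagated in standard E. coli cloning strains under ampicillin selection. The catalogue lists it as high copy, although pBR322 with its pMB1-type origin is usually regarded as a moderate-copy vector. No feature table is provided, so the status of the backbone's tetracycline resistance gene and the exact position of the insert cannot be confirmed from the record.

The payload is the mouse CDK4 promoter region, cloned as a restriction fragment with KpnI sites retained at both ends, so the fragment can be released intact by a single KpnI digest. Because the same enzyme flanks both sides, the insert's orientation is not defined by the cloning strategy and is not stated. Although the vector type is listed as "bacterial expression", nothing in the record indicates an expressed coding sequence or a reporter gene. The plasmid is best understood as a storage or source clone for genomic regulatory DNA.

The associated publication identified CDK4 as a transcriptional target of c-MYC. The fragment is therefore likely useful as a template or donor for subcloning Cdk4 promoter sequences into reporter vectors, for mapping regulatory elements such as MYC-binding sites, or for comparing the mouse promoter with that of other species. The record does not describe these specific uses.
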