Addgene plasmid #16572: pBR322 mCDK4 promoter
Depositing lab: Bert Vogelstein. Depositing organization: Johns Hopkins University and School of Medicine. Publication: Identification of CDK4 as a target of c-MYC. Hermeking H, Rago C, Schuhmacher M, Li Q, Barrett JF, Obaya AJ, O'Connell BC, Mateyak MK, Tam W, Kohlhuber F, Dang CV, Sedivy JM, Eick D, Vogelstein B, Kinzler KW. Proc Natl Acad Sci U S A. 2000 Feb 29. 97(5):2229-34. 10.1073/pnas.050586197 PubMed 10688915.
Backbone
  Vector backbone: pBR322
  Backbone manufacturer: ATCC
  Backbone size w/o insert (bp): 4360
  Vector type: Bacterial Expression
Growth in bacteria
  Bacterial resistance: Ampicillin, 100 μg/mL
  Growth temperature: 37°C
  Growth strain: DH5alpha
  Copy number: High Copy
Gene/Insert
  Gene/Insert name: CDK4 promoter (alt name: CDK4)
  Species: M. musculus (mouse)
  Insert size (bp): 4000
  GenBank ID: AF223390
  Entrez Gene: Cdk4 (a.k.a. Crk3)
  Cloning method: Restriction Enzyme; 5′ cloning site KpnI (not destroyed); 3′ cloning site KpnI (not destroyed)
  Sequencing primers: 5′ na
Terms and licenses: Academic/Nonprofit Terms; Industry Terms: Not Available to Industry
How to cite: pBR322 mCDK4 promoter was a gift from Bert Vogelstein (Addgene plasmid # 16572 ; http://n2t.net/addgene:16572 ; RRID:Addgene_16572)
